>Addgene plasmid #107183 | c1GFP-W53XKir7.1 | depositor full sequence | sequence record 202607 | c1GFP-W53XKir7.1 sequence 5787 bps
TAGTTATTAATAGTAATCAATTACGGGGTCATTAGTTCATAGCCCATATATGGAGTTCCGCGTTACATAA
CTTACGGTAAATGGCCCGCCTGGCTGACCGCCCAACGACCCCCGCCCATTGACGTCAATAATGACGTATG
TTCCCATAGTAACGCCAATAGGGACTTTCCATTGACGTCAATGGGTGGAGTATTTACGGTAAACTGCCCA
CTTGGCAGTACATCAAGTGTATCATATGCCAAGTACGCCCCCTATTGACGTCAATGACGGTAAATGGCCC
GCCTGGCATTATGCCCAGTACATGACCTTATGGGACTTTCCTACTTGGCAGTACATCTACGTATTAGTCA
TCGCTATTACCATGGTGATGCGGTTTTGGCAGTACATCAATGGGCGTGGATAGCGGTTTGACTCACGGGG
ATTTCCAAGTCTCCACCCCATTGACGTCAATGGGAGTTTGTTTTGGCACCAAAATCAACGGGACTTTCCA
AAATGTCGTAACAACTCCGCCCCATTGACGCAAATGGGCGGTAGGCGTGTACGGTGGGAGGTCTATATAA
GCAGAGCTGGTTTAGTGAACCGTCAGATCCGCTAGCGCTACCGGTCGCCACCATGGTGAGCAAGGGCGAG
GAGCTGTTCACCGGGGTGGTGCCCATCCTGGTCGAGCTGGACGGCGACGTAAACGGCCACAAGTTCAGCG
TGTCCGGCGAGGGCGAGGGCGATGCCACCTACGGCAAGCTGACCCTGAAGTTCATCTGCACCACCGGCAA
GCTGCCCGTGCCCTGGCCCACCCTCGTGACCACCCTGACCTACGGCGTGCAGTGCTTCAGCCGCTACCCC
GACCACATGAAGCAGCACGACTTCTTCAAGTCCGCCATGCCCGAAGGCTACGTCCAGGAGCGCACCATCT
TCTTCAAGGACGACGGCAACTACAAGACCCGCGCCGAGGTGAAGTTCGAGGGCGACACCCTGGTGAACCG
CATCGAGCTGAAGGGCATCGACTTCAAGGAGGACGGCAACATCCTGGGGCACAAGCTGGAGTACAACTAC
AACAGCCACAACGTCTATATCATGGCCGACAAGCAGAAGAACGGCATCAAGGTGAACTTCAAGATCCGCC
ACAACATCGAGGACGGCAGCGTGCAGCTCGCCGACCACTACCAGCAGAACACCCCCATCGGCGACGGCCC
CGTGCTGCTGCCCGACAACCACTACCTGAGCACCCAGTCCGCCCTGAGCAAAGACCCCAACGAGAAGCGC
GATCACATGGTCCTGCTGGAGTTCGTGACCGCCGCCGGGATCACTCTCGGCATGGACGAGCTGTACAAGT
CCGGACTCAGATCTCGAGCTCAAGCTTCGAATTCTGACAGCAGTAATTGCAAAGTTATTGCTCCTCTCCT
AAGTCAAAGATACCGGAGGATGGTCACCAAGGATGGCCACAGCACACTTCAAATGGATGGCGCTCAAAGA
GGTCTTGCATATCTTCGAGATGCTTGGGGAATCCTAATGGACATGCGCTAGCGTTGGATGATGTTGGTCT
TTTCTGCTTCTTTTGTTGTCCACTGGCTTGTCTTTGCAGTGCTCTGGTATGTTCTGGCTGAGATGAATGG
TGATCTGGAACTAGATCATGATGCCCCACCTGAAAACCACACTATCTGTGTCAAGTATATCACCAGTTTC
ACAGCTGCATTCTCCTTCTCCCTGGAGACACAACTCACAATTGGTTATGGTACCATGTTCCCCAGTGGTG
ACTGTCCAAGTGCAATCGCCTTACTTGCCATACAAATGCTCCTAGGCCTCATGCTAGAGGCTTTTATCAC
AGGTGCTTTTGTGGCGAAGATTGCCCGGCCAAAAAATCGAGCTTTTTCAATTCGCTTTACTGACACAGCA
GTAGTAGCTCACATGGATGGCAAACCTAATCTTATCTTCCAAGTGGCCAACACCCGACCTAGCCCTCTAA
CCAGTGTCCGGGTCTCAGCTGTACTCTATCAGGAAAGAGAAAATGGCAAACTCTACCAGACCAGTGTGGA
TTTCCACCTTGATGGCATCAGTTCTGACGAATGTCCATTCTTCATCTTTCCACTAACGTACTATCACTCC
ATTACACCATCAAGTCCTCTGGCTACTCTGCTCCAGCATGAAAATCCTTCTCACTTTGAATTAGTTGTAT
TCCTTTCAGCAATGCAGGAGGGCACTGGAGAAATATGCCAAAGGAGGACATCCTACCTACCGTCTGAAAT
CATGTTACATCACTGTTTTGCATCTCTGTTGACCCGAGGTTCCAAAGGTGAATATCAAATCAAGATGGAG
AATTTTGACAAGACTGTCCCTGAATTTCCAACTCCTCTGGTTTCTAAAAGCCCAAACAGGACTGACCTGG
ATATCCACATCAATGGACAAAGCATTGACAATTTTCAGATCTCTGAAACAGGACTGACAGAATAAGGATC
CACCGGATCTAGATAACTGATCATAATCAGCCATACCACATTTGTAGAGGTTTTACTTGCTTTAAAAAAC
CTCCCACACCTCCCCCTGAACCTGAAACATAAAATGAATGCAATTGTTGTTGTTAACTTGTTTATTGCAG
CTTATAATGGTTACAAATAAAGCAATAGCATCACAAATTTCACAAATAAAGCATTTTTTTCACTGCATTC
TAGTTGTGGTTTGTCCAAACTCATCAATGTATCTTAACGCGTAAATTGTAAGCGTTAATATTTTGTTAAA
ATTCGCGTTAAATTTTTGTTAAATCAGCTCATTTTTTAACCAATAGGCCGAAATCGGCAAAATCCCTTAT
AAATCAAAAGAATAGACCGAGATAGGGT
[37 nt withheld, positions 2829-2865]
AAAGAACGTGGACTCCAACGTCAAAGG
[49 nt withheld, positions 2893-2941]
T
[91 nt withheld, positions 2943-3033]
G
[124 nt withheld, positions 3035-3158]
CAGGTGGCACTTTTCGGGGAAATGTGCGCGGAACCCCTATTTGTTTATTTTTCTAAATACATTCAAATAT
GTATCCGCTCATGAGACAATAACCCTGATAAATGCTTCAATAATATTGAAAAAGGAAGAGTCCTGAGGCG
GAAAGAACCAGCTGTGGAATGTGTGTCAGTTAGGGTGTGGAAAGTCCCCAGGCTCCCCAGCAGGCAGAAG
TATGCAAAGCATGCATCTCAATTAGTCAGCAACCAGGTGTGGAAAGTCCCCAGGCTCCCCAGCAGGCAGA
AGTATGCAAAGCATGCATCTCAATTAGTCAGCAACCATAGTCCCGCCCCTAACTCCGCCCATCCCGCCCC
TAACTCCGCCCAGTTCCGCCCATTCTCCGCCCCATGGCTGACTAATTTTTTTTATTTATGCAGAGGCCGA
GGCCGCCTCGGCCTCTGAGCTATTCCAGAAGTAGTGAGGAGGCTTTTTTGGAGGCCTAGGCTTTTGCAAA
GATCGATCAAGAGACAGGATGAGGATCGTTTCGCATGATTGAACAAGATGGATTGCACGCAGGTTCTCCG
GCCGCTTGGGTGGAGAGGCTATTCGGCTATGACTGGGCACAACAGACAATCGGCTGCTCTGATGCCGCCG
TGTTCCGGCTGTCAGCGCAGGGGCGCCCGGTTCTTTTTGTCAAGACCGACCTGTCCGGTGCCCTGAATGA
ACTGCAAGACGAGGCAGCGCGGCTATCGTGGCTGGCCACGACGGGCGTTCCTTGCGCAGCTGTGCTCGAC
GTTGTCACTGAAGCGGGAAGGGACTGGCTGCTATTGGGCGAAGTGCCGGGGCAGGATCTCCTGTCATCTC
ACCTTGCTCCTGCCGAGAAAGTATCCATCATGGCTGATGCAATGCGGCGGCTGCATACGCTTGATCCGGC
TACCTGCCCATTCGACCACCAAGCGAAACATCGCATCGAGCGAGCACGTACTCGGATGGAAGCCGGTCTT
GTCGATCAGGATGATCTGGACGAAGAGCATCAGGGGCTCGCGCCAGCCGAACTGTTCGCCAGGCTCAAGG
CGAGCATGCCCGACGGCGAGGATCTCGTCGTGACCCATGGCGATGCCTGCTTGCCGAATATCATGGTGGA
AAATGGCCGCTTTTCTGGATTCATCGACTGTGGCCGGCTGGGTGTGGCGGACCGCTATCAGGACATAGCG
TTGGCTACCCGTGATATTGCTGAAGAGCTTGGCGGCGAATGGGCTGACCGCTTCCTCGTGCTTTACGGTA
TCGCCGCTCCCGATTCGCAGCGCATCGCCTTCTATCGCCTTCTTGACGAGTTCTTCTGAGCGGGACTCTG
GGGTTCGAAATGACCGACCAAGCGACGCCCAACCTGCCATCACGAGATTTCGATTCCACCGCCGCCTTCT
ATGAAAGGTTGGGCTTCGGAATCGTTTTCCGGGACGCCGGCTGGATGATCCTCCAGCGCGGGGATCTCAT
GCTGGAGTTCTTCGCCCACCCTAGGGGGAGGCTAACTGAAACACGGAAGGAGACAATACCGGAAGGAACC
CGCGCTATGACGGCAATAAAAAGACAGAATAAAACGCACGGTGTTGGGTCGTTTGTTCATAAACGCGGGG
TTCGGTCCCAGGGCTGGCACTCTGTCGATACCCCACCGAGACCCCATTGGGGCCAATACGCCCGCGTTTC
TTCCTTTTCCCCACCCCACCCCCCAAGTTCGGGTGAAGGCCCAGGGCTCGCAGCCAACGTCGGGGCGGCA
GGCCCTGCCATAGCCTCAGGTTACTCATATATACTTTAGATTGATTTAAAACTTCATTTTTAATTTAAAA
GGATCTAGGTGAAGATCCTTTTTGATAATCTCATGACCAAAATCCCTTAACGTGAGTTTTCGTTCCACTG
AGCGTCAGACCCCGTAGAAAAGATCAAAGGATCTTCTTGAGATCCTTTTTTTCTGCGCGTAATCTGCTGC
TTGCAAACAAAAAAACCACCGCTACCAGCGGTGGTTTGTTTGCCGGATCAAGAGCTACCAACTCTTTTTC
CGAAGGTAACTGGCTTCAGCAGAGCGCAGATACCAAATACTGTCCTTCTAGTGTAGCCGTAGTTAGGCCA
CCACTTCAAGAACTCTGTAGCACCGCCTACATACCTCGCTCTGCTAATCCTGTTACCAGTGGCTGCTGCC
AGTGGCGATAAGTCGTGTCTTACCGGGTTGGACTCAAGACGATAGTTACCGGATAAGGCGCAGCGGTCGG
GCTGAACGGGGGGTTCGTGCACACAGCCCAGCTTGGAGCGAACGACCTACACCGAACTGAGATACCTACA
GCGTGAGCTATGAGAAAGCGCCACGCTTCCCGAAGGGAGAAAGGCGGACAGGTATCCGGTAAGCGGCAGG
GTCGGAACAGGAGAGCGCACGAGGGAGCTTCCAGGGGGAAACGCCTGGTATCTTTATAGTCCTGTCGGGT
TTCGCCACCTCTGACTTGAGCGTCGATTTTTGTGATGCTCGTCAGGGGGGCGGAGCCTATGGAAAAACGC
CAGCAACGCGGCCTTTTTACGGTTCCTGGCCTTTTGCTGGCCTTTTGCTCACATGTTCTTTCCTGCGTTA
TCCCCTGATTCTGTGGATAACCGTATTACCGCCATGCAT
Features (pLannotate 1.2.2; 15 found; start..end, strand, type, name):
     61..364     +  enhancer       CMV enhancer: human cytomegalovirus immediate early enhancer
    365..568     +  promoter       CMV promoter: human cytomegalovirus (CMV) immediate early promoter
    613..1329    +  CDS            EGFP: EGFP is a basic (constitutively fluorescent) green fluorescent protein published in 1996, derived from Aequorea victoria. It is reported to be a rapidly-maturing weak dimer with moderate acid sensitivity.
   1330..1366    +  misc_feature   MCS (fragment): multiple cloning site
   1366..2442    +  CDS            KCNJ13: KCJ13_HUMAN - Experimental evidence at protein level: Swiss-Prot protein existence level 1. Inward rectifier potassium channels are characterized by a greater tendency to allow potassium to flow into the cell rather than out of it. Their voltage dependence is regulated by the concentration of extracellular potassium; as external potassium is raised, the voltage range of the channel opening shifts to more positive voltages. The inward rectification is mainly due to the blockage of outward current by internal magnesium. KCNJ13 has a very low single channel conductance, low sensitivity to block b
   2468..2552    +  CDS            large T antigen (fragment): large T antigen from SV40 (simian virus 40)
   2575..2696    +  polyA_signal   SV40 poly(A) signal: SV40 polyadenylation signal
   2730..3158    -  rep_origin     f1 ori (sequence partly withheld): f1 bacteriophage origin of replication; arrow indicates direction of (+) strand synthesis
   3185..3289    +  promoter       AmpR promoter: bla
   3291..3648    +  promoter       SV40 promoter: SV40 enhancer and early promoter
   3683..4477    +  CDS            NeoR/KanR: aminoglycoside phosphotransferase from Tn5; aph(3')-II (or nptII); confers resistance to neomycin, kanamycin, and G418 (Geneticin®)
   4498..4650    +  CDS            ble (fragment): BLE_KLEPN - Experimental evidence at protein level: Swiss-Prot protein existence level 1. Binding protein with a strong affinity to the bleomycin family of antibiotics. Binds to CL990; an antimitotic-antibiotic compound. From Klebsiella pneumoniae.
   4709..4756    +  polyA_signal   HSV TK poly(A) signal: herpes simplex virus thymidine kinase polyadenylation signal (Cole and Stacy, 1985)
   4847..4863    -  polyA_signal   bGH poly(A) signal (fragment): bovine growth hormone polyadenylation signal
   5085..5673    +  rep_origin     ori: high-copy-number ColE1/pMB1/pBR322/pUC origin of replication
