>Addgene plasmid #107183 | c1GFP-W53XKir7.1 | addgene full sequence | sequence record 224220 | Addgene NGS Result
GGATAACCGTATTACCGCCATGCATTAGTTATTAATAGTAATCAATTACGGGGTCATTAGTTCATAGCCC
ATATATGGAGTTCCGCGTTACATAACTTACGGTAAATGGCCCGCCTGGCTGACCGCCCAACGACCCCCGC
CCATTGACGTCAATAATGACGTATGTTCCCATAGTAACGCCAATAGGGACTTTCCATTGACGTCAATGGG
TGGAGTATTTACGGTAAACTGCCCACTTGGCAGTACATCAAGTGTATCATATGCCAAGTACGCCCCCTAT
TGACGTCAATGACGGTAAATGGCCCGCCTGGCATTATGCCCAGTACATGACCTTATGGGACTTTCCTACT
TGGCAGTACATCTACGTATTAGTCATCGCTATTACCATGGTGATGCGGTTTTGGCAGTACATCAATGGGC
GTGGATAGCGGTTTGACTCACGGGGATTTCCAAGTCTCCACCCCATTGACGTCAATGGGAGTTTGTTTTG
GCACCAAAATCAACGGGACTTTCCAAAATGTCGTAACAACTCCGCCCCATTGACGCAAATGGGCGGTAGG
CGTGTACGGTGGGAGGTCTATATAAGCAGAGCTGGTTTAGTGAACCGTCAGATCCGCTAGCGCTACCGGT
CGCCACCATGGTGAGCAAGGGCGAGGAGCTGTTCACCGGGGTGGTGCCCATCCTGGTCGAGCTGGACGGC
GACGTAAACGGCCACAAGTTCAGCGTGTCCGGCGAGGGCGAGGGCGATGCCACCTACGGCAAGCTGACCC
TGAAGTTCATCTGCACCACCGGCAAGCTGCCCGTGCCCTGGCCCACCCTCGTGACCACCCTGACCTACGG
CGTGCAGTGCTTCAGCCGCTACCCCGACCACATGAAGCAGCACGACTTCTTCAAGTCCGCCATGCCCGAA
GGCTACGTCCAGGAGCGCACCATCTTCTTCAAGGACGACGGCAACTACAAGACCCGCGCCGAGGTGAAGT
TCGAGGGCGACACCCTGGTGAACCGCATCGAGCTGAAGGGCATCGACTTCAAGGAGGACGGCAACATCCT
GGGGCACAAGCTGGAGTACAACTACAACAGCCACAACGTCTATATCATGGCCGACAAGCAGAAGAACGGC
ATCAAGGTGAACTTCAAGATCCGCCACAACATCGAGGACGGCAGCGTGCAGCTCGCCGACCACTACCAGC
AGAACACCCCCATCGGCGACGGCCCCGTGCTGCTGCCCGACAACCACTACCTGAGCACCCAGTCCGCCCT
GAGCAAAGACCCCAACGAGAAGCGCGATCACATGGTCCTGCTGGAGTTCGTGACCGCCGCCGGGATCACT
CTCGGCATGGACGAGCTGTACAAGTCCGGACTCAGATCTCGAGCTCAAGCTTCGAATTCCGACAGCAGTA
ATTGCAAAGTTATTGCTCCTCTCCTAAGTCAAAGATACCGGAGGATGGTCACCAAGGATGGCCACAGCAC
ACTTCAAATGGATGGCGCTCAAAGAGGTCTTGCATATCTTCGAGATGCTTGGGGAATCCTAATGGACATG
CGCTAGCGTTGGATGATGTTGGTCTTTTCTGCTTCTTTTGTTGTCCACTGGCTTGTCTTTGCAGTGCTCT
GGTATGTTCTGGCTGAGATGAATGGTGATCTGGAACTAGATCATGATGCCCCACCTGAAAACCACACTAT
CTGTGTCAAGTATATCACCAGTTTCACAGCTGCATTCTCCTTCTCCCTGGAGACACAACTCACAATTGGT
TATGGTACCATGTTCCCCAGTGGTGACTGTCCAAGTGCAATCGCCTTACTTGCCATACAAATGCTCCTAG
GCCTCATGCTAGAGGCTTTTATCACAGGTGCTTTTGTGGCGAAGATTGCCCGGCCAAAAAATCGAGCTTT
TTCAATTCGCTTTACTGACATAGCAGTAGTAGCTCACATGGATGGCAAACCTAATCTTATCTTCCAAGTG
GCCAACACCCGACCTAGCCCTCTAACCAGTGTCCGGGTCTCAGCTGTACTCTATCAGGAAAGAGAAAATG
GCAAACTCTACCAGACCAGTGTGGATTTCCACCTTGATGGCATCAGTTCTGACGAATGTCCATTCTTCAT
CTTTCCACTAACGTACTATCACTCCATTACACCATCAAGTCCTCTGGCTACTCTGCTCCAGCATGAAAAT
CCTTCTCACTTTGAATTAGTTGTATTCCTTTCAGCAATGCAGGAGGGCACTGGAGAAATATGCCAAAGGA
GGACATCCTACCTACAGTCTGAAATCATGTTACATCACTGTTTTGCATCTCTGTTGACCCGAGGTTCCAA
ATGTGAATATCAAATCAAGATGGAGAATTTTGACAAGACTGTCCCTGAATTTCCAACTCCTCTGGTTTCT
AAAAGCCCAAACAGGACTGACCTGGATATCCACATCAATGGACAAAGCATTGACAATTTTCAGATCTCTG
AAACAGGACTGACAGAATAAGGATCCACCGGATCTAGATAACTGATCATAATCAGCCATACCACATTTGT
AGAGGTTTTACTTGCTTTAAAAAACCTCCCACACCTCCCCCTGAACCTGAAACATAAAATGAATGCAATT
GTTGTTGTTAACTTGTTTATTGCAGCTTATAATGGTTACAAATAAAGCAATAGCATCACAAATTTCACAA
ATAAAGCATTTTTTTCACTGCATTCTAGTTGTGGTTTGTCCAAACTCATCAATGTATCTTAACGCGTAAA
TTGTAAGCGTTAATATTTTGTTAAAATTCGCGTTAAATTTTTGTTAAATCAGCTCATTTTTTAACCAATA
GGCCGAAATCGGCAAAATCCCTTATAAATCAAAAGAATAGACCGAGATAGGGT
[37 nt withheld, positions 2854-2890]
AAAGAACGTGGACTCCAACGTCAAAGG
[49 nt withheld, positions 2918-2966]
T
[91 nt withheld, positions 2968-3058]
G
[124 nt withheld, positions 3060-3183]
CAGGTGGCACTTTTCGGGGAAATGTGCGCGGAACCCCTATTTGTTTATTTTTCTAAATACATTCAAATAT
GTATCCGCTCATGAGACAATAACCCTGATAAATGCTTCAATAATATTGAAAAAGGAAGAGTCCTGAGGCG
GAAAGAACCAGCTGTGGAATGTGTGTCAGTTAGGGTGTGGAAAGTCCCCAGGCTCCCCAGCAGGCAGAAG
TATGCAAAGCATGCATCTCAATTAGTCAGCAACCAGGTGTGGAAAGTCCCCAGGCTCCCCAGCAGGCAGA
AGTATGCAAAGCATGCATCTCAATTAGTCAGCAACCATAGTCCCGCCCCTAACTCCGCCCATCCCGCCCC
TAACTCCGCCCAGTTCCGCCCATTCTCCGCCCCATGGCTGACTAATTTTTTTTATTTATGCAGAGGCCGA
GGCCGCCTCGGCCTCTGAGCTATTCCAGAAGTAGTGAGGAGGCTTTTTTGGAGGCCTAGGCTTTTGCAAA
GATCGATCAAGAGACAGGATGAGGATCGTTTCGCATGATTGAACAAGATGGATTGCACGCAGGTTCTCCG
GCCGCTTGGGTGGAGAGGCTATTCGGCTATGACTGGGCACAACAGACAATCGGCTGCTCTGATGCCGCCG
TGTTCCGGCTGTCAGCGCAGGGGCGCCCGGTTCTTTTTGTCAAGACCGACCTGTCCGGTGCCCTGAATGA
ACTGCAAGACGAGGCAGCGCGGCTATCGTGGCTGGCCACGACGGGCGTTCCTTGCGCAGCTGTGCTCGAC
GTTGTCACTGAAGCGGGAAGGGACTGGCTGCTATTGGGCGAAGTGCCGGGGCAGGATCTCCTGTCATCTC
ACCTTGCTCCTGCCGAGAAAGTATCCATCATGGCTGATGCAATGCGGCGGCTGCATACGCTTGATCCGGC
TACCTGCCCATTCGACCACCAAGCGAAACATCGCATCGAGCGAGCACGTACTCGGATGGAAGCCGGTCTT
GTCGATCAGGATGATCTGGACGAAGAGCATCAGGGGCTCGCGCCAGCCGAACTGTTCGCCAGGCTCAAGG
CGAGCATGCCCGACGGCGAGGATCTCGTCGTGACCCATGGCGATGCCTGCTTGCCGAATATCATGGTGGA
AAATGGCCGCTTTTCTGGATTCATCGACTGTGGCCGGCTGGGTGTGGCGGACCGCTATCAGGACATAGCG
TTGGCTACCCGTGATATTGCTGAAGAGCTTGGCGGCGAATGGGCTGACCGCTTCCTCGTGCTTTACGGTA
TCGCCGCTCCCGATTCGCAGCGCATCGCCTTCTATCGCCTTCTTGACGAGTTCTTCTGAGCGGGACTCTG
GGGTTCGAAATGACCGACCAAGCGACGCCCAACCTGCCATCACGAGATTTCGATTCCACCGCCGCCTTCT
ATGAAAGGTTGGGCTTCGGAATCGTTTTCCGGGACGCCGGCTGGATGATCCTCCAGCGCGGGGATCTCAT
GCTGGAGTTCTTCGCCCACCCTAGGGGGAGGCTAACTGAAACACGGAAGGAGACAATACCGGAAGGAACC
CGCGCTATGACGGCAATAAAAAGACAGAATAAAACGCACGGTGTTGGGTCGTTTGTTCATAAACGCGGGG
TTCGGTCCCAGGGCTGGCACTCTGTCGATACCCCACCGAGACCCCATTGGGGCCAATACGCCCGCGTTTC
TTCCTTTTCCCCACCCCACCCCCCAAGTTCGGGTGAAGGCCCAGGGCTCGCAGCCAACGTCGGGGCGGCA
GGCCCTGCCATAGCCTCAGGTTACTCATATATACTTTAGATTGATTTAAAACTTCATTTTTAATTTAAAA
GGATCTAGGTGAAGATCCTTTTTGATAATCTCATGACCAAAATCCCTTAACGTGAGTTTTCGTTCCACTG
AGCGTCAGACCCCGTAGAAAAGATCAAAGGATCTTCTTGAGATCCTTTTTTTCTGCGCGTAATCTGCTGC
TTGCAAACAAAAAAACCACCGCTACCAGCGGTGGTTTGTTTGCCGGATCAAGAGCTACCAACTCTTTTTC
CGAAGGTAACTGGCTTCAGCAGAGCGCAGATACCAAATACTGTTCTTCTAGTGTAGCCGTAGTTAGGCCA
CCACTTCAAGAACTCTGTAGCACCGCCTACATACCTCGCTCTGCTAATCCTGTTACCAGTGGCTGCTGCC
AGTGGCGATAAGTCGTGTCTTACCGGGTTGGACTCAAGACGATAGTTACCGGATAAGGCGCAGCGGTCGG
GCTGAACGGGGGGTTCGTGCACACAGCCCAGCTTGGAGCGAACGACCTACACCGAACTGAGATACCTACA
GCGTGAGCTATGAGAAAGCGCCACGCTTCCCGAAGGGAGAAAGGCGGACAGGTATCCGGTAAGCGGCAGG
GTCGGAACAGGAGAGCGCACGAGGGAGCTTCCAGGGGGAAACGCCTGTTATCTTTATAGTCCTGTCGGGT
TTCGCCACCTCTGACTTGAGCGTCGATTTTTGTGATGCTCGTCAGGGGGGCGGAGCCTATGGAAAAACGC
CAGCAACGCGGCCTTTTTACGGTTCCTGGCCTTTTGCTGGCCTTTTGCTCACATGTTCTTTCCTGCGTTA
TCCCCTGATTCTGT
Features (pLannotate 1.2.2; 15 found; start..end, strand, type, name):
     86..389     +  enhancer       CMV enhancer: human cytomegalovirus immediate early enhancer
    390..593     +  promoter       CMV promoter: human cytomegalovirus (CMV) immediate early promoter
    638..1354    +  CDS            EGFP: EGFP is a basic (constitutively fluorescent) green fluorescent protein published in 1996, derived from Aequorea victoria. It is reported to be a rapidly-maturing weak dimer with moderate acid sensitivity.
   1355..1389    +  misc_feature   MCS (fragment): multiple cloning site
   1391..2467    +  CDS            KCNJ13: KCJ13_HUMAN - Experimental evidence at protein level: Swiss-Prot protein existence level 1. Inward rectifier potassium channels are characterized by a greater tendency to allow potassium to flow into the cell rather than out of it. Their voltage dependence is regulated by the concentration of extracellular potassium; as external potassium is raised, the voltage range of the channel opening shifts to more positive voltages. The inward rectification is mainly due to the blockage of outward current by internal magnesium. KCNJ13 has a very low single channel conductance, low sensitivity to block b
   2493..2577    +  CDS            large T antigen (fragment): large T antigen from SV40 (simian virus 40)
   2600..2721    +  polyA_signal   SV40 poly(A) signal: SV40 polyadenylation signal
   2755..3183    -  rep_origin     f1 ori (sequence partly withheld): f1 bacteriophage origin of replication; arrow indicates direction of (+) strand synthesis
   3210..3314    +  promoter       AmpR promoter: bla
   3316..3673    +  promoter       SV40 promoter: SV40 enhancer and early promoter
   3708..4502    +  CDS            NeoR/KanR: aminoglycoside phosphotransferase from Tn5; aph(3')-II (or nptII); confers resistance to neomycin, kanamycin, and G418 (Geneticin®)
   4523..4675    +  CDS            ble (fragment): BLE_KLEPN - Experimental evidence at protein level: Swiss-Prot protein existence level 1. Binding protein with a strong affinity to the bleomycin family of antibiotics. Binds to CL990; an antimitotic-antibiotic compound. From Klebsiella pneumoniae.
   4734..4781    +  polyA_signal   HSV TK poly(A) signal: herpes simplex virus thymidine kinase polyadenylation signal (Cole and Stacy, 1985)
   4872..4888    -  polyA_signal   bGH poly(A) signal (fragment): bovine growth hormone polyadenylation signal
   5110..5698    +  rep_origin     ori: high-copy-number ColE1/pMB1/pBR322/pUC origin of replication
