[The description below was written by a language model from this plasmid's Addgene catalogue record and pLannotate feature annotations shown in this document.]
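Description:
c1GFP-W53XKir7.1 is a mammalian expression plasmid built on an EGFP-C1-type backbone (recorded as pC1GFP) that carries the human KCNJ13 coding sequence, encoding the inwardly rectifying potassium channel Kir7.1, with the W53X nonsense mutation. The plasmid is 5,787 bp. It replicates at high copy in E. coli from a ColE1/pUC-type origin and also contains an f1 phage origin. A single NeoR/KanR (Tn5 aminoglycoside phosphotransferase) gene serves two hosts: the bacterial bla promoter drives it for kanamycin selection in E. coli, and the adjacent SV40 enhancer/early promoter drives it for G418 selection in mammalian cells, with an HSV TK polyadenylation signal downstream.

The expression cassette uses the human CMV immediate-early enhancer and promoter to drive EGFP, followed by a short remnant of the multiple cloning site, the KCNJ13 open reading frame and an SV40 polyadenylation signal. EGFP is therefore fused to the N-terminus of the channel. The annotation spans essentially the full length of the KCNJ13 sequence, but the premature stop at codon 53 should end translation early, giving EGFP joined to only a short N-terminal portion of Kir7.1. The restriction sites used for cloning are not recorded. The depositor-supplied and repository-sequenced records have the same length and the same features in the same order, differing mainly in numbering offset.

The stated purpose is to provide the nonsense mutant clone. The associated publication links this KCNJ13 mutation and loss of Kir7.1 channel function to Leber congenital amaurosis (LCA16). This suggests use in transfected mammalian cells, with GFP fluorescence marking expression and localisation of the truncated product.
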