Addgene plasmid #107183: c1GFP-W53XKir7.1
Purpose: Generates Nonsense mutant clone
Depositing lab: Bikash Pattnaik. Depositing organization: University of Wisconsin, Madison. Publication: A Novel KCNJ13 Nonsense Mutation and Loss of Kir7.1 Channel Function Causes Leber Congenital Amaurosis (LCA16). Pattnaik BR, Shahi PK, Marino MJ, Liu X, York N, Brar S, Chiang J, Pillers DA, Traboulsi EI. Hum Mutat. 2015 Jul;36(7):720-7. doi: 10.1002/humu.22807. Epub 2015 May 20. PubMed 25921210.
Backbone
  Vector backbone: pC1GFP
  Backbone manufacturer: Clonetech
  Vector type: Mammalian Expression
Growth in bacteria
  Bacterial resistance: Kanamycin, 25 μg/mL
  Growth temperature: 37°C
  Growth strain: DH5alpha
  Copy number: High Copy
Gene/Insert
  Gene/Insert name: KCNJ13
  Species: H. sapiens (human)
  Mutation: W53X
  GenBank ID: NM_002242.4
  Entrez Gene: KCNJ13 (a.k.a. KIR1.4, KIR7.1, LCA16, SVD)
  Promoter: CMV
  Tag / fusion protein: EGFP (N terminal on backbone)
  Cloning method: Restriction Enzyme; 5′ cloning site unknown (unknown if destroyed); 3′ cloning site unknown (unknown if destroyed)
  Sequencing primers: 5′ EGFP-C
Terms and licenses: Academic/Nonprofit Terms; Industry Terms: Not Available to Industry
How to cite: c1GFP-W53XKir7.1 was a gift from Bikash Pattnaik (Addgene plasmid # 107183 ; http://n2t.net/addgene:107183 ; RRID:Addgene_107183)
